Addgene plasmid #20990: HOXB4-FLAG-pSP65
Depositing lab: Corey Largman. Depositing organization: San Francisco VA Health Care System. Publication: Pbx proteins display hexapeptide-dependent cooperative DNA binding with a subset of Hox proteins. Chang CP, Shen WF, Rozenfeld S, Lawrence HJ, Largman C, Cleary ML. Genes Dev. 1995 Mar 15. 9(6):663-74. 10.1101/gad.9.6.663 PubMed 7729685.
Backbone
  Vector backbone: pSP65 (?)
  Backbone manufacturer: Promega
  Backbone size w/o insert (bp): 3000
  Vector type: in vitro trans/trans
Growth in bacteria
  Bacterial resistance: Ampicillin, 100 μg/mL
  Growth temperature: 37°C
  Growth strain: DH5alpha
  Copy number: High Copy
Gene/Insert
  Gene/Insert name: HOXB4
  Species: H. sapiens (human)
  Insert size (bp): 1237
  Mutation: Missing first 14 amino acids
  Entrez Gene: HOXB4 (a.k.a. HOX-2.6, HOX2, HOX2F)
  Cloning method: Restriction Enzyme; 5′ cloning site XbaI (blunted) (destroyed during cloning); 3′ cloning site HindIII (blunted) (destroyed during cloning)
  Sequencing primers: 5′ SP6; 3′ M13_rev
Resource information
  A portion of this plasmid was derived from a plasmid made by: Ching Pin Chang
Terms and licenses: Academic/Nonprofit Terms; Industry Terms: Not Available to Industry
Depositor comments: Though Addgene could confirm the presence of the insert, we could not confirm the vector. Addgene suggests that you sequence this primer if you order it.
How to cite: HOXB4-FLAG-pSP65 was a gift from Corey Largman (Addgene plasmid # 20990 ; http://n2t.net/addgene:20990 ; RRID:Addgene_20990)
