[The description below was written by a language model from this plasmid's Addgene catalogue record.]
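Description:
HOXB4-FLAG-pSP65 is a bacterial plasmid intended for in vitro transcription and translation of the human homeobox protein HOXB4. The backbone is recorded as pSP65, a roughly 3 kb Promega vector, although the entry marks this with a question mark. A repository note adds that the insert was confirmed but the vector identity was not, so the backbone assignment should be treated as provisional and users are advised to sequence the plasmid. It is maintained as a high-copy plasmid in E. coli under ampicillin selection.

The insert is about 1.2 kb of human HOXB4 sequence that lacks the first 14 amino acids of the protein. It was placed between blunted XbaI and HindIII sites, both of which were destroyed during cloning, so it cannot be released with those enzymes. The construct name indicates a FLAG epitope tag, but the record does not state whether the tag is at the N- or C-terminus, or how translation initiates given the truncated N-terminus. In pSP65-type vectors an SP6 phage promoter sits upstream of the polylinker. This fits with SP6 being listed as the 5′ sequencing primer. SP6 RNA polymerase can therefore be used to make run-off RNA, which is then translated in a cell-free system.

The associated publication concerns hexapeptide-dependent cooperative DNA binding between Pbx proteins and a subset of Hox proteins. This suggests the plasmid served to produce tagged HOXB4 protein in vitro for DNA-binding and protein interaction assays. No feature table was provided, so element positions cannot be verified.
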