>Addgene plasmid #20990 | HOXB4-FLAG-pSP65 | addgene partial sequence | sequence record 26794 | 20990 with hHOXB4-R
CTCNNGCNGTCGAGACGCTTGGGCTCCCGCCGGCGTAATTGGGGTTTACCGTGCTCACGTGAACTTTGCG
CATCCAGGGGTAGACGACGGGCTCTTTGCACGCGGAGTGGGACGGGCTGGGGTGCAGGGGGTTCTGGGCG
CAGGGAGGCGGCGGGGGGCTGCTGCTGACCGCCTCGCAGCGCTGGCCGGGCTCCGGGAGGAGGGCCCCGG
CGGGTGGCGGCGCAGGAGCCCGAGGGGACAGACCGGGCGGTGGCGGGGGCGGCGGGGGTGGTGGCGGAGG
CGGCGGGGGCCCAGGGTCCCGGCAGGCCGCGTAGCGCTGCACGGTGCACGCCGCGCGCCGCCCGAAGCCC
GCCTCCGGCTGGAAGCTGCTCTCTCGCCTCTGGCCGCCGGCGTAGTACCCGGGCGAGTGGTCGCTGGGTA
GGTAATCGCTCTGTGAATATTCCTCGCATGGAGGGAACTTGGGGTCGACATAGTTTGAGTTGATCAAAAA
AGAACTCATAGCCATTAATTTCTGGGAATTGCCCACAAAATATACTAACCCGAATTCGCCCTATAGTGAG
TCGTATTACAATTCTTTGCCAAAATGATGAGACAGCACAATAACCAGCACGTTGCCCAGGAGCTGTAGGA
AAAAGAAGAAGGCATGAACATTGTTA
