>Addgene plasmid #20990 | HOXB4-FLAG-pSP65 | addgene partial sequence | sequence record 26795 | M13rev
NNGAACATAAGGNNAACCAANGTAANACTNAAGACTTGGATGCCTGCCAGGNNCGTACTCCTAGNAGGTA
TGCNCCGCGGNTANCNCCCNTTTGNAGTTCGCCCATATAGCTGNAGCTCNTATTACAANTTCACTTGAGN
CGTCGNTTTTACAACGCTCGATGACNTGGGAAAACANCTGGCGTTTANCCAACNTTAATCGCCTTGCAGA
ACATCCCCCTTTNGCGNNCTGGCGTAATAGCAAAGAGGCNCGCACCGATCGTNCTTCCCAANAGTTGCGC
AGCCTGAATGGCGAATGG
[47 nt withheld, positions 299-345]
NGCAGCGTGCANCGCTACACTTGTTAGCGCCCTAACGCCCGCTCCTTTCGCTTTCTTCNCTTCCNTTANC
NCCACGTNCNCCGGCTTTCCNCGTNAAGCTCTAAATCGGGGGCTCCCTTTAGGGTNNCN
[42 nt withheld, positions 475-516]
AGGGTGATGGTTCACNNNAGTGNGCCATCNCCCTGATAAANGGNTTNTCGCCCTTTGANGNNGGAGTCCA
CGATTCTTNAATAGTGGACTCTTGTTCCAAACTGGAANAACACTCAACCGTTATCTCGAGGAATNCTTNT
GAATTAANAAGCGNATCTTTGCNCNATTNCCNCCTATNNGTTAGAAAATGAGCTGATTTTAANAAAAANN
NNANCCCGAANTTNTNACAAAACACTAAANCCNTANAATTNTCCCGATNCNGATTGTTCTCTCANCNAGA
TCCGAGGGACANTTNAGANCGNNAAAGGNGNACNCTCAATANNTCCTNCTNCNATNNNNTGTTTATGTCC
NNCCNCNACGCNCAACACNNTGACTGCCNNATGGCNGCTGTTCAGCNCCNTTNNANCAATNNGNNGNTTC
CNAG
